>Addgene plasmid #165425 | pSico_U6-PGC1a1 sgRNA | addgene partial sequence | sequence record 330070 | Addgene Partial NGS Result
GACATTGATTATTGACTAGTTATTAATAGTAATCAATTACGGGGTCATTAGTTCATAGCCCATATATGGA
GTTCCGCGTTACATAACTTACGGTAAATGGCCCGCCTGGCTGACCGCCCAACGACCCCCGCCCATTGACG
TCAATAATGACGTATGTTCCCATAGTAACGCCAATAGGGACTTTCCATTGACGTCAATGGGTGGAGTATT
TACGGTAAACTGCCCACTTGGCAGTACATCAAGTGTATCATATGCCAAGTACGCCCCCTATTGACGTCAA
TGACGGTAAATGGCCCGCCTGGCATTATGCCCAGTACATGACCTTATGGGACTTTCCTACTTGGCAGTAC
ATCTACGTATTAGTCATCGCTATTACCATGGTGATGCGGTTTTGGCAGTACATCAATGGGCGTGGATAGC
GGTTTGACTCACGGGGATTTCCAAGTCTCCACCCCATTGACGTCAATGGGAGTTTGTTTTGGCACCAAAA
TCAACGGGACTTTCCAAAATGTCGTAACAACTCCGCCCCATTGACGCAAATGGGCGGTAGGCGTGTACGG
TGGGAGGTCTATATAAGCAGCGCGTTTTGCCTGTACTGGGTCTCTCTGGTTAGACCAGATCTGAGCCTGG
GAGCTCTCTGGCTAACTAGGGAACCCACTGCTTAAGCCTCAATAAAGCTTGCCTTGAGTGCTTCAAGTAG
TGTGTGCCCGTCTGTTGTGTGACTCTGGTAACTAGAGATCCCTCAGACCCTTTTAGTCAGTGTGGAAAAT
CTCTAGCAGTGGCGCCCGAACAGGGACTTGAAAGCGAAAGGGAAACCAGAGGAGCTCTCTCGACGCAGGA
CTCGGCTTGCTGAAGCGCGCACGGCAAGAGGCGAGGGGCGGCGACTGGTGAGTACGCCAAAAATTTTGAC
TAGCGGAGGCTAGAAGGAGAGAGATGGGTGCGAGAGCGTCAGTATTAAGCGGGGGAGAATTAGATCGCGA
TGGGAAAAAATTCGGTTAAGGCCAGGGGGAAAGAAAAAATATAAATTAAAACATATAGTATGGGCAAGCA
GGGAGCTAGAACGATTCGCAGTTAATCCTGGCCTGTTAGAAACATCAGAAGGCTGTAGACAAATACTGGG
ACAGCTACAACCATCCCTTCAGACAGGATCAGAAGAACTTAGATCATTATATAATACAGTAGCAACCCTC
TATTGTGTGCATCAAAGGATAGAGATAAAAGACACCAAGGAAGCTTTAGACAAGATAGAGGAAGAGCAAA
ACAAAAGTAAGACCACCGCACAGCAAGCGGCCGGCCGCTGATCTTCAGACCTGGAGGAGGAGATATGAGG
GACAATTGGAGAAGTGAATTATATAAATATAAAGTAGTAAAAATTGAACCATTAGGAGTAGCACCCACCA
AGGCAAAGAGAAGAGTGGTGCAGAGAGAAAAAAGAGCAGTGGGAATAGGAGCTTTGTTCCTTGGGTTCTT
GGGAGCAGCAGGAAGCACTATGGGCGCAGCGTCAATGACGCTGACGGTACAGGCCAGACAATTATTGTCT
GGTATAGTGCAGCAGCAGAACAATTTGCTGAGGGCTATTGAGGCGCAACAGCATCTGTTGCAACTCACAG
TCTGGGGCATCAAGCAGCTCCAGGCAAGAATCCTGGCTGTGGAAAGATACCTAAAGGATCAACAGCTCCT
GGGGATTTGGGGTTGCTCTGGAAAACTCATTTGCACCACTGCTGTGCCTTGGAATGCTAGTTGGAGTAAT
AAATCTCTGGAACAGATTTGGAATCACACGACCTGGATGGAGTGGGACAGAGAAATTAACAATTACACAA
GCTTAATACACTCCTTAATTGAAGAATCGCAAAACCAGCAAGAAAAGAATGAACAAGAATTATTGGAATT
AGATAAATGGGCAAGTTTGTGGAATTGGTTTAACATAACAAATTGGCTGTGGTATATAAAATTATTCATA
ATGATAGTAGGAGGCTTGGTAGGTTTAAGAATAGTTTTTGCTGTACTTTCTATAGTGAATAGAGTTAGGC
AGGGATATTCACCATTATCGTTTCAGACCCACCTCCCAACCCCGAGGGGACCCGACAGGCCCGAAGGAAT
AGAAGAAGAAGGTGGAGAGAGAGACAGAGACAGATCCATTCGATTAGTGAACGGATCGGCACTGCGTGCG
CCAATTCTGCAGACAAATGGCAGTATTCATCCACAATTTTAAAAGAAAAGGGGGGATTGGGGGGTACAGT
GCAGGGGAAAGAATAGTAGACATAATAGCAACAGACATACAAACTAAAGAATTACAAAAACAAATTACAA
AAATTCAAAATTTTCGGGTTTATTACAGGGACAGCAGAGATCCAGTTTGGTTAGTACCGGGCCCGCTCTA
GAGATCCGACGCGCCATCTCTAGGCCCGCGCCGGCCCCCTCGCACGGACTTGTGGGAGAAGCTCGGCTAC
TCCCCTGCCCCGGTTAATTTGCATATAATATTTCCTAGTAACTATAGAGGCTTAATGTGCGATAAAAGAC
AGATAATCTGTTCTTTTTAATACTAGCTACATTTTACATGATAGGCTTGGATTTCTATAACTTCGTATAG
CATACATTATACGAAGTTATAAACAGCACAAAAGGAAACTCACCCTAACTGTAAAGTAATTGTGTGTTTT
GAGACTATAAGTATCCCTTGGAGAACCACCTTGTTGGACTGGGGACTGTAGTAAGACGTTTAAGAGCTAT
GCTGGAAACAGCATAGCAAGTTTAAATAAGGCTAGTCCGTTATCAACTTGAAAAAGTGGCACCGAGTCGG
TGCTTTTTTTCTCGAGTACTAGGATCCATTAGGCGGCCGCGTGGATAACCGTATTACCGCCATGCATCCC
GGGTGACTGACTGAGCGGCCGCACTAGTTATTAATAGTAATCAATTACGGGGTCATTAGTTCATAGCCCA
TATATGGAGTTCCGCGTTACATAACTTACGGTAAATGGCCCGCCTGGCTGACCGCCCAACGACCCCCGCC
CATTGACGTCAATAATGACGTATGTTCCCATAGTAACGCCAATAGGGACTTTCCATTGACGTCAATGGGT
GGAGTATTTACGGTAAACTGCCCACTTGGCAGTACATCAAGTGTATCATATGCCAAGTACGCCCCCTATT
GACGTCAATGACGGTAAATGGCCCGCCTGGCATTATGCCCAGTACATGACCTTATGGGACTTTCCTACTT
GGCAGTACATCTACGTATTAGTCATCGCTATTACCATGGTCGAGGTGAGCCCCACGTTCTGCTTCACTCT
CCCCATCTCCCCCCCCTCCCCACCCCGCCCTATAAAAAGCGAAGCGCGCGGCGGGCGGGAGTCGCTGCGC
GCTGCCTTCGCCCCGTGCCCCGCTCCGCCGCCGCCTCGCGCCGCCCGCCCCGGCTCTGACTGACCGCGTT
ACTCCCACAGGTGAGCGGGCGGGACGGCCCTTCTCCTCCGGGCTGTAATTAGCGCTTGGTTTAATGACGG
CTTGTTTCTTTTCTGTGGCTGCGTGAAAGCCTTGAGGGGCTCCGGGAGGGCCCTTTGTGCGGGGGGAGCG
GCTCGGGGGGTGCGTGCGTGTGTGTGTGCGTGGGGAGCGCCGCGTGCGGCTCCGCGCTGCCCGGCGGCTG
TGAGCGCTGCGGGCGCGGCGCGGGGCTTTGTGCGCTCCGCAGTGTGCGCGAGGGGAGCGCGGCCGGGGGC
GGTGCCCCGCGGTGCGGGGGGGGCTGCGAGGGGAACAAAGGCTGCGTGCGGGGTGTGTGCGTGGGGGGGT
GAGCAGGGGGTGTGGGCGCGTCGGTCGGGCTGCAACCCCCCCTGCACCCCCCTCCCCGAGTTGCTGAGCA
CGGCCCGGCTTCGGGTGCGGGGCTCCGTACGGGGCGTGGCGCGGGGCTCGCCGTGCCGGGCGGGGGGTGG
CGGCAGGTGGGGGTGCCGGGCGGGGCGGGGCCGCCTCGGGCCGGGGAGGGCTCGGGGGAGGGGCGCGGCG
GCCCCCGGAGCGCCGGCGGCTGTCGAGGCGCGGCGAGCCGCAGCCATTGCCTTTTATGGTAATCGTGCGA
GAGGGCGCAGGGACTTCCTTTGTCCCAAATCTGTGCGGAGCCGAAATCTGGGAGGCGCCGCCGCACCCCC
TCTAGCGGGCGCGGGGCGAAGCGGTGCGGCGCCGGCAGGAAGGAAATGGGCGGGGAGGGCCTTCGTGCGT
CGCCGCGCCGCCGTCCCCTTCTCCCTCTCCAGCCTCGGGGCTGTCCGCGGGGGGACGGCTGCCTTCGGGG
GGGACGGGGCAGGGCGGGGTTCGGCTTCTGGCGTGTGACCGGCGGCTCTAGAGCCTCTGCTAACCATGTT
CATGCCTTCTTCTTTTTCCTACAGCTCCTGGGCAACGTGCTGGTTATTGTGCTGTCTCATCATTTTGGCA
AAGAATTCCGCCACCATGCCAAAAAAGAAGAGAAAGGTAGATCCAAAAAAGAAGAGAAAGGTAGATCCAA
AAAAGAAGAGAAAGGTACACGTGTCAACGCGTATGGTGAGCGAGCTGATTAAGGAGAACATGCACATGAA
GCTGTACATGGAGGGCACCGTGAACAACCACCACTTCAAGTGCACATCCGAGGGCGAAGGCAAGCCCTAC
GAGGGCACCCAGACCATGAGAATCAAGGCGGTCGAGGGCGGCCCTCTCCCCTTCGCCTTCGACATCCTGG
CTACCAGCTTCATGTACGGCAGCAAAACCTTCATCAACCACACCCAGGGCATCCCCGACTTCTTTAAGCA
GTCCTTCCCCGAGGGCTTCACATGGGAGAGAGTCACCACATACGAAGACGGGGGCGTGCTGACCGCTACC
CAGGACACCAGCCTCCAGGACGGCTGCCTCATCTACAACGTCAAGATCAGAGGGGTGAACTTCCCATCCA
ACGGCCCTGTGATGCAGAAGAAAACACTCGGCTGGGAGGCCTCCACCGAGACCCTGTACCCCGCTGACGG
CGGCCTGGAAGGCAGAGCCGACATGGCCCTGAAGCTCGTGGGCGGGGGCCACCTGATCTGCAACTTGAAG
ACCACATACAGATCCAAGAAACCCGCTAAGAACCTCAAGATGCCCGGCGTCTACTATGTGGACAGAAGAC
TGGAAAGAATCAAGGAGGCCGACAAAGAGACCTACGTCGAGCAGCACGAGGTGGCTGTGGCCAGATACTG
CGACCTCCCTAGCAAACTGGGGCACAGAGAGGGCAGAGGAAGTCTTCTAACATGCGGTGACGTGGAGGAG
AATCCCGGCCCTATGAAGACCTTCAACATCTCCCAGCAGGATCTAGAATTAGTAGAAGTAGCGACAGAGA
AGATTACAATGCTTTATGAGGATAATAAACATCATGTGGGAGCGGCAATTCGTACGAAAACAGGAGAAAT
CATTTCGGCAGTACATATTGAAGCGTATATAGGACGAGTAACTGTTTGTGCAGAAGCCATTGCGATTGGT
AGTGCAGTTTCGAATGGACAAAAGGATTTTGACACGATTGTAGCTGTTAGACACCCTTATTCTGACGAAG
TAGATAGAAGTATTCGAGTGGTAAGTCCTTGTGGTATGTGTAGGGAGTTGATTTCAGACTATGCACCAGA
TTGTTTTGTGTTAATAGAAATGAATGGCAAGTTAGTCAAAACTACGATTGAAGAACTCATTCCACTCAAA
TATACCCGAAATTAATCGACATGATAAGATACATTGATGAGTTTGGACAAACCACAACTAGAATGCAGTG
AAAAAAATGCTTTATTTGTGAAATTTGTGATGCTATTGCTTTATTTGTGAAATTTGTGATGCTATTGCTT
TATTTGTAACCATTATAAGCTGCAATAAACAAGTTAACAACAACAATTGCATTCATTTTATGTTTCAGGT
TCAGAGGGAGGTGTGGGAGGTTTTTTAAAGCAAGTAAAACCTCTACAAATGTGGTAGATCGAATTCGTCG
AGGGACCTAATAACTTCGTATAGCATACATTATACGAAGTTATACATGTTTAAGGGTTCCGGTTCCACTA
GGTACAATTCGATATCAAGCTTATCGATAATCAACCTCTGGATTACAAAATTTGTGAAAGATTGACTGGT
ATTCTTAACTATGTTGCTCCTTTTACGCTATGTGGATACGCTGCTTTAATGCCTTTGTATCATGCTATTG
CTTCCCGTATGGCTTTCATTTTCTCCTCCTTGTATAAATCCTGGTTGCTGTCTCTTTATGAGGAGTTGTG
GCCCGTTGTCAGGCAACGTGGCGTGGTGTGCACTGTGTTTGCTGACGCAACCCCCACTGGTTGGGGCATT
GCCACCACCTGTCAGCTCCTTTCCGGGACTTTCGCTTTCCCCCTCCCTATTGCCACGGCGGAACTCATCG
CCGCCTGCCTTGCCCGCTGCTGGACAGGGGCTCGGCTGTTGGGCACTGACAATTCCGTGGTGTTGTCGGG
GAAATCATCGTCCTTTCCTTGGCTGCTCGCCTGTGTTGCCACCTGGATTCTGCGCGGGACGTCCTTCTGC
TACGTCCCTTCGGCCCTCAATCCAGCGGACCTTCCTTCCCGCGGCCTGCTGCCGGCTCTGCGGCCTCTTC
CGCGTCTTCGCCTTCGCCCTCAGACGAGTCGGATCTCCCTTTGGGCCGCCTCCCCGCATCGATACCGTCG
ACCTCGATCGAGACCTAGAAAAACATGGAGCAATCACAAGTAGCAATACAGCAGCTACCAATGCTGATTG
TGCCTGGCTAGAAGCACAAGAGGAGGAGGAGGTGGGTTTTCCAGTCACACCTCAGGTACCTTTAAGACCA
ATGACTTACAAGGCAGCTGTAGATCTTAGCCACTTTTTAAAAGAAAAGGGGGGACTGGAAGGGCTAATTC
ACTCCCAACGAAGACAAGATATCCTTGATCTGTGGATCTACCACACACAAGGCTACTTCCCTGATTGGCA
GAACTACACACCAGGGCCAGGGATCAGATATCCACTGACCTTTGGATGGTGCTACAAGCTAGTACCAGTT
GAGCAAGAGAAGGTAGAAGAAGCCAATGAAGGAGAGAACACCCGCTTGTTACACCCTGTGAGCCTGCATG
GGATGGATGACCCGGAGAGAGAAGTATTAGAGTGGAGGTTTGACAGCCGCCTAGCATTTCATCACATGGC
CCGAGAGCTGCATCCGGACTGTACTGGGTCTCTCTGGTTAGACCAGATCTGAGCCTGGGAGCTCTCTGGC
TAACTAGGGAACCCACTGCTTAAGCCTCAATAAAGCTTGCCTTGAGTGCTTCAAGTAGTGTGTGCCCGTC
TGTTGTGTGACTCTGGTAACTAGAGATCCCTCAGACCCTTTTAGTCAGTGTGGAAAATCTCTAGCAGCAT
GTGAGCAAAAGGCCAGCAAAAGGCCAGGAACCGTAAAAAGGCCGCGTTGCTGGCGTTTTTCCATAGGCTC
CGCCCCCCTGACGAGCATCACAAAAATCGACGCTCAAGTCAGAGGTGGCGAAACCCGACAGGACTATAAA
GATACCAGGCGTTTCCCCCTGGAAGCTCCCTCGTGCGCTCTCCTGTTCCGACCCTGCCGCTTACCGGATA
CCTGTCCGCCTTTCTCCCTTCGGGAAGCGTGGCGCTTTCTCATAGCTCACGCTGTAGGTATCTCAGTTCG
GTGTAGGTCGTTCGCTCCAAGCTGGGCTGTGTGCACGAACCCCCCGTTCAGCCCGACCGCTGCGCCTTAT
CCGGTAACTATCGTCTTGAGTCCAACCCGGTAAGACACGACTTATCGCCACTGGCAGCAGCCACTGGTAA
CAGGATTAGCAGAGCGAGGTATGTAGGCGGTGCTACAGAGTTCTTGAAGTGGTGGCCTAACTACGGCTAC
ACTAGAAGAACAGTATTTGGTATCTGCGCTCTGCTGAAGCCAGTTACCTTCGGAAAAAGAGTTGGTAGCT
CTTGATCCGGCAAACAAACCACCGCTGGTAGCGGTGGTTTTTTTGTTTGCAAGCAGCAGATTACGCGCAG
AAAAAAAGGATCTCAAGAAGATCCTTTGATCTTTTCTACGGGGTCTGACGCTCAGTGGAACGAAAACTCA
CGTTAAGGGATTTTGGTCATGAGATTATCAAAAAGGATCTTCACCTAGATCCTTTTAAATTAAAAATGAA
GTTTTAAATCAATCTAAAGTATATATGAGTAAACTTGGTCTGACAGTTACCAATGCTTAATCAGTGAGGC
ACCTATCTCAGCGATCTGTCTATTTCGTTCATCCATAGTTGCCTGACTCCCCGTCGTGTAGATAACTACG
ATACGGGAGGGCTTACCATCTGGCCCCAGTGCTGCAATGATACCGCGAGACCCACGCTCACCGGCTCCAG
ATTTATCAGCAATAAACCAGCCAGCCGGAAGGGCCGAGCGCAGAAGTGGTCCTGCAACTTTATCCGCCTC
CATCCAGTCTATTAATTGTTGCCGGGAAGCTAGAGTAAGTAGTTCGCCAGTTAATAGTTTGCGCAACGTT
GTTGCCATTGCTACAGGCATCGTGGTGTCACGCTCGTCGTTTGGTATGGCTTCATTCAGCTCCGGTTCCC
AACGATCAAGGCGAGTTACATGATCCCCCATGTTGTGCAAAAAAGCGGTTAGCTCCTTCGGTCCTCCGAT
CGTTGTCAGAAGTAAGTTGGCCGCAGTGTTATCACTCATGGTTATGGCAGCACTGCATAATTCTCTTACT
GTCATGCCATCCGTAAGATGCTTTTCTGTGACTGGTGAGTACTCAACCAAGTCATTCTGAGAATAGTGTA
TGCGGCGACCGAGTTGCTCTTGCCCGGCGTCAATACGGGATAATACCGCGCCACATAGCAGAACTTTAAA
AGTGCTCATCATTGGAAAACGTTCTTCGGGGCGAAAACTCTCAAGGATCTTACCGCTGTTGAGATCCAGT
TCGATGTAACCCACTCGTGCACCCAACTGATCTTCAGCATCTTTTACTTTCACCAGCGTTTCTGGGTGAG
CAAAAACAGGAAGGCAAAATGCCGCAAAAAAGGGAATAAGGGCGACACGGAAATGTTGAATACTCATACT
CTTCCTTTTTCAATATTATTGAAGCATTTATCAGGGTTATTGTCTCATGAGCGGATACATATTTGAATGT
ATTTAGAAAAATAAACAAATAGGGGTTCCGCGCACATTTCCCCGAAAAGTGCCACCTGACGTCGACGGAT
CGGGAGATCTCCCGATCCCCTATGGTGCACTCTCAGTACAATCTGCTCTGATGCCGCATAGTTAAGCCAG
TATCTGCTCCCTGCTTGTGTGTTGGAGGTCGCTGAGTAGTGCGCGAGCAAAATTTAAGCTACAACAAGGC
AAGGCTTGACCGACAATTGCATGAAGAATCTGCTTAGGGTTAGGCGTTTTGCGCTGCTTCGCGATGTACG
GGCCAGATATACGCGTT
