[The description below was written by a language model from this plasmid's Addgene catalogue record.]
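Description:
pSico_U6-PGC1a1 sgRNA is a lentiviral CRISPR guide-expression plasmid built on the pSico backbone, with a total size of about 9.6 kb. It is maintained in bacteria as a high-copy plasmid under ampicillin selection. The recommended recombination-deficient host strain is typical for lentiviral vectors, whose repeated long terminal repeat sequences can be unstable. As a lentiviral transfer vector it is meant to be packaged into viral particles for delivery and stable integration into mammalian cells, although it can also serve for direct mammalian expression.

The payload is a roughly 20-nucleotide synthetic spacer directed against variant 1 of human PPARGC1A (PGC-1α). It was inserted by restriction cloning between two Esp3I sites that were destroyed in the process, as is usual for type IIS guide cloning. As the plasmid name indicates, the guide is transcribed from a U6 promoter, an RNA polymerase III promoter commonly used for small RNAs. The backbone has been modified to carry a separate cassette in which a CAGs promoter drives mKate2-T2A-Bsd. The self-cleaving T2A peptide allows the far-red fluorescent protein mKate2 and the blasticidin resistance protein to be produced from one transcript, so transduced cells can be both visualised and selected with blasticidin.

The record does not list a Cas9 or other Cas coding sequence on this plasmid, so the effector protein is presumably supplied separately. It also does not state whether the guide is intended for gene cutting, repression or activation. No feature table was provided, so details of the viral elements and sgRNA scaffold cannot be confirmed. The stated purpose is expression of a guide RNA against this PGC-1α isoform in human cells.
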