Addgene plasmid #165425: pSico_U6-PGC1a1 sgRNA
Purpose: Expression of gRNA against human PGC-1a variant 1
Depositing lab: Antonio Amelio. Depositing organization: University of North Carolina at Chapel Hill. Publication: CRTC1/MAML2 directs a PGC-1alpha-IGF-1 circuit that confers vulnerability to PPARgamma inhibition. Musicant AM, Parag-Sharma K, Gong W, Sengupta M, Chatterjee A, Henry EC, Tsai YH, Hayward MC, Sheth S, Betancourt R, Hackman TG, Padilla RJ, Parker JS, Giudice J, Flaveny CA, Hayes DN, Amelio AL. Cell Rep. 2021 Feb 23;34(8):108768. doi: 10.1016/j.celrep.2021.108768. PubMed 33626346.
Backbone
  Vector backbone: pSico
  Backbone size w/o insert (bp): 9580
  Total vector size (bp): 9600
  Modifications to backbone: mKate2-T2A-Bsd cassette included on backbone driven by CAGs promoter
  Vector type: Mammalian Expression, Lentiviral, CRISPR
  Selectable markers: Blasticidin
Growth in bacteria
  Bacterial resistance: Ampicillin, 100 μg/mL
  Growth temperature: 37°C
  Growth strain: NEB Stable
  Copy number: High Copy
Gene/Insert
  Gene/Insert name: gRNA against PGC-1a variant 1
  gRNA/shRNA sequence: AC TGG GGA CTG TAG TAA GAC
  Species: H. sapiens (human), Synthetic
  GenBank ID: NM_001354825
  Entrez Gene: PPARGC1A (a.k.a. LEM6, PGC-1(alpha), PGC-1alpha, PGC-1v, PGC1, PGC1A, PPARGC1)
  Cloning method: Restriction Enzyme; 5′ cloning site Esp3I (destroyed during cloning); 3′ cloning site Esp3I (destroyed during cloning)
  Sequencing primers: 5′ CCTCTGCTAACCATGTTCATGC; 3′ GATCTACCACATTTGTAGAG
Terms and licenses: Academic/Nonprofit Terms; Industry Terms: Not Available to Industry
How to cite: pSico_U6-PGC1a1 sgRNA was a gift from Antonio Amelio (Addgene plasmid # 165425 ; http://n2t.net/addgene:165425 ; RRID:Addgene_165425)
